Addgene plasmid #181745: pACYC-T7-SpCas9-T7-EGFP_gRNA1-T7term (BPK848)
Purpose: dual T7 promoter vector for bacterial expression of SpCas9 with a c-terminal NLS and 3xFLAG tag, along with an SpCas9 sgRNA targeting EGFP site 1
Depositing lab: Benjamin Kleinstiver. Depositing organization: Massachusetts General Hospital. Publication: Precise DNA cleavage using CRISPR-SpRYgests. Christie KA, Guo JA, Silverstein RA, Doll RM, Mabuchi M, Stutzman HE, Lin J, Ma L, Walton RT, Pinello L, Robb GB, Kleinstiver BP. Nat Biotechnol. 2022 Oct 6. pii: 10.1038/s41587-022-01492-y. doi: 10.1038/s41587-022-01492-y. PubMed 36203014.
Backbone
  Vector backbone: BPK764 (Addgene Plasmid #65767)
  Vector type: Bacterial Expression ; in vitro transcription; T7 promoter
Growth in bacteria
  Bacterial resistance: Chloramphenicol, 25 μg/mL
  Growth temperature: 37°C
  Growth strain: DH5alpha
  Copy number: Low Copy
Gene/Insert
  Gene/Insert name: human/zebrafish codon optimized SpCas9 (alt name: BPK848)
  gRNA/shRNA sequence: GGGCACGGGCAGCTTGCCGG
  Species: Synthetic
  Promoter: T7
  Tag / fusion protein: NLS(SV40)-3xFLAG (C terminal on insert)
  Cloning method: Gibson Cloning
  Sequencing primers: 5′ oBK311-GCCATTCGATGGTGTCCGG; 3′ oBK390-GCAAATTCGACCCGGTCGTCG Chloramphenicol
Terms and licenses: Academic/Nonprofit Terms; Industry Terms: Not Available to Industry
How to cite: pACYC-T7-SpCas9-T7-EGFP_gRNA1-T7term (BPK848) was a gift from Benjamin Kleinstiver (Addgene plasmid # 181745 ; http://n2t.net/addgene:181745 ; RRID:Addgene_181745)
