[The description below was written by a language model from this plasmid's Addgene catalogue record and pLannotate feature annotations shown in this document.]
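Description:
pACYC-T7-SpCas9-T7-EGFP_gRNA1-T7term (BPK848) is an 8,021 nt bacterial expression plasmid built on a pACYC-type backbone (derived from BPK764). It replicates from the p15A origin, which keeps it at low copy and makes it compatible with a second ColE1-origin plasmid in the same E. coli cell. Selection is by chloramphenicol through the cat gene and its native promoter. The backbone also carries lacI with its own promoter. Short matches annotated as tetracycline resistance, IS1 and RSF ori fragments appear to be non-functional remnants of the pACYC lineage.

The payload consists of two T7-driven transcription units. In the first, a T7 promoter followed by a lac operator and the T7 gene 10 ribosome binding site drives a human/zebrafish codon-optimized Streptococcus pyogenes Cas9 coding sequence. This is fused at its C terminus to an SV40 nuclear localization signal and a 3xFLAG epitope tag. The NLS is stated in the catalogue record but not separately annotated in the feature table. Because the plasmid-encoded lac repressor binds the operator, Cas9 expression should be IPTG-inducible in hosts that supply T7 RNA polymerase.

In the second unit, another T7 promoter transcribes a single guide RNA made of a 20-nt spacer targeting EGFP site 1 joined to the SpCas9 gRNA scaffold, ending at a T7 terminator. The spacer is what the annotation software labels as an mVenus fragment, reflecting the similarity between EGFP and Venus.

Co-expressing nuclease and guide from one plasmid allows the Cas9–sgRNA complex to be produced in bacteria, and the T7 promoters also suit in vitro transcription. The associated work concerns precise DNA cleavage with CRISPR enzymes, although the record does not describe this construct's specific role in it.
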