Features (pLannotate 1.2.2; 19 found; start..end, strand, type, name):
    551..628     -  promoter       lacI promoter: lacI
    636..671     -  CDS            TcR (fragment): tetracycline efflux protein; tet; confers resistance to tetracycline
    674..692     +  promoter       T7 promoter: promoter for bacteriophage T7 RNA polymerase
    693..717     +  protein_bind   lac operator: The lac repressor binds to the lac operator to inhibit transcription in E. coli. This inhibition can be relieved by adding lactose or isopropyl-β-D-thiogalactopyranoside (IPTG). lac repressor encoded by lacI
    732..754     +  RBS            RBS: efficient ribosome binding site from bacteriophage T7 gene 10 (Olins and Rangwala, 1989)
    761..4864    +  CDS            cas9: CAS9_STRP1 - Also known as csn1 From Streptococcus pyogenes serotype M1.
   4898..4963    +  CDS            3xFLAG: three tandem FLAG® epitope tags, followed by an enterokinase cleavage site
   5033..5051    +  promoter       T7 promoter: promoter for bacteriophage T7 RNA polymerase
   5052..5071    -  CDS            VN155(I152L) (fragment): improved N-terminal fragment of mVenus for use in bimolecular fluorescence complementation (BiFC) (Kodama and Hu, 2010)
   5072..5147    +  misc_RNA       gRNA scaffold: guide RNA scaffold for the Streptococcus pyogenes CRISPR/Cas9 system
   5163..5210    +  terminator     T7 terminator: transcription terminator for bacteriophage T7 RNA polymerase
   5434..6090    -  CDS            cat: CAT_ECOLX - Experimental evidence at protein level: Swiss-Prot protein existence level 1. This enzyme is an effector of chloramphenicol resistance in bacteria. From Escherichia coli. This protein is used as a marker in many commonly used cloning vectors, such as pACYC184.
   6091..6193    -  promoter       cat promoter: promoter of the E. coli cat gene encoding chloramphenicol acetyltransferase
   6314..6457    +  mobile_element IS1 (fragment): prokaryotic transposable element IS1
   6576..6631    -  rep_origin     RSF ori (fragment): Plasmids containing the RSF 1030 origin of replication can be propagated in E. coli cells that contain additional plasmids with compatible origins.
   6719..7264    -  rep_origin     p15A ori: Plasmids containing the medium-copy-number p15A origin of replication can be propagated in E. coli cells that contain a second plasmid with the ColE1 origin.
   7376..7440    -  CDS            TcR (fragment): tetracycline efflux protein; tet; confers resistance to tetracycline
   7455..7476    -  protein_bind   CAP binding site: CAP binding activates transcription in the presence of cAMP. E. coli catabolite activator protein
   7489..550     -  CDS            lacI (across the origin): lac repressor; lacI; The lac repressor binds to the lac operator to inhibit transcription in E. coli. This inhibition can be relieved by adding lactose or isopropyl-β-D-thiogalactopyranoside (IPTG).
>Addgene plasmid #181745 | pACYC-T7-SpCas9-T7-EGFP_gRNA1-T7term (BPK848) | addgene full sequence | sequence record 354676 | Addgene NGS Result
GCGCGATTTGCTGGTGACCCAATGCGACCAGATGCTCCACGCCCAGTCGCGTACCGTCTTCATGGGAGAA
AATAATACTGTTGATGGGTGTCTGGTCAGAGACATCAAGAAATAACGCCGGAACATTAGTGCAGGCAGCT
TCCACAGCAATGGCATCCTGGTCATCCAGCGGATAGTTAATGATCAGCCCACTGACGCGTTGCGCGAGAA
GATTGTGCACCGCCGCTTTACAGGCTTCGACGCCGCTTCGTTCTACCATCGACACCACCACGCTGGCACC
CAGTTGATCGGCGCGAGATTTAATCGCCGCGACAATTTGCGACGGCGCGTGCAGGGCCAGACTGGAGGTG
GCAACGCCAATCAGCAACGACTGTTTGCCCGCCAGTTGTTGTGCCACGCGGTTGGGAATGTAATTCAGCT
CCGCCATCGCCGCTTCCACTTTTTCCCGCGTTTTCGCAGAAACGTGGCTGGCCTGGTTCACCACGCGGGA
AACGGTCTGATAAGAGACACCGGCATACTCTGCGACATCGTATAACGTTACTGGTTTCACATTCACCACC
CTGAATTGACTCTCTTCCGGGCGCTATCATGCCATACCGCGAAAGGTTTTGCGCCATTCGATGGTGTCCG
GGATCTCGACGCTCTCCCTTATGCGACTCCTGCATTAGGAAATTAATACGACTCACTATAGGGGAATTGT
GAGCGGATAACAATTCCCCTGTAGAAATAATTTTGTTTAACTTTAATAAGGAGATATACCATGGATAAAA
AGTATTCTATTGGTTTAGACATCGGCACTAATTCCGTTGGATGGGCTGTCATAACCGATGAATACAAAGT
ACCTTCAAAGAAATTTAAGGTGTTGGGGAACACAGACCGTCATTCGATTAAAAAGAATCTTATCGGTGCC
CTCCTATTCGATAGTGGCGAAACGGCAGAGGCGACTCGCCTGAAACGAACCGCTCGGAGAAGGTATACAC
GTCGCAAGAACCGAATATGTTACTTACAAGAAATTTTTAGCAATGAGATGGCCAAAGTTGACGATTCTTT
CTTTCACCGTTTGGAAGAGTCCTTCCTTGTCGAAGAGGACAAGAAACATGAACGGCACCCCATCTTTGGA
AACATAGTAGATGAGGTGGCATATCATGAAAAGTACCCAACGATTTATCACCTCAGAAAAAAGCTAGTTG
ACTCAACTGATAAAGCGGACCTGAGGTTAATCTACTTGGCTCTTGCCCATATGATAAAGTTCCGTGGGCA
CTTTCTCATTGAGGGTGATCTAAATCCGGACAACTCGGATGTCGACAAACTGTTCATCCAGTTAGTACAA
ACCTATAATCAGTTGTTTGAAGAGAACCCTATAAATGCAAGTGGCGTGGATGCGAAGGCTATTCTTAGCG
CCCGCCTCTCTAAATCCCGACGGCTAGAAAACCTGATCGCACAATTACCCGGAGAGAAGAAAAATGGGTT
GTTCGGTAACCTTATAGCGCTCTCACTAGGCCTGACACCAAATTTTAAGTCGAACTTCGACTTAGCTGAA
GATGCCAAATTGCAGCTTAGTAAGGACACGTACGATGACGATCTCGACAATCTACTGGCACAAATTGGAG
ATCAGTATGCGGACTTATTTTTGGCTGCCAAAAACCTTAGCGATGCAATCCTCCTATCTGACATACTGAG
AGTTAATACTGAGATTACCAAGGCGCCGTTATCCGCTTCAATGATCAAAAGGTACGATGAACATCACCAA
GACTTGACACTTCTCAAGGCCCTAGTCCGTCAGCAACTGCCTGAGAAATATAAGGAAATATTCTTTGATC
AGTCGAAAAACGGGTACGCAGGTTATATTGACGGCGGAGCGAGTCAAGAGGAATTCTACAAGTTTATCAA
ACCCATATTAGAGAAGATGGATGGGACGGAAGAGTTGCTTGTAAAACTCAATCGCGAAGATCTACTGCGA
AAGCAGCGGACTTTCGACAACGGTAGCATTCCACATCAAATCCACTTAGGCGAATTGCATGCTATACTTA
GAAGGCAGGAGGATTTTTATCCGTTCCTCAAAGACAATCGTGAAAAGATTGAGAAAATCCTAACCTTTCG
CATACCTTACTATGTGGGACCCCTGGCCCGAGGGAACTCTCGGTTCGCATGGATGACAAGAAAGTCCGAA
GAAACGATTACTCCCTGGAATTTTGAGGAAGTTGTCGATAAAGGTGCGTCAGCTCAATCGTTCATCGAGA
GGATGACCAACTTTGACAAGAATTTACCGAACGAAAAAGTATTGCCTAAGCACAGTTTACTTTACGAGTA
TTTCACAGTGTACAATGAACTCACGAAAGTTAAGTATGTCACTGAGGGCATGCGTAAACCCGCCTTTCTA
AGCGGAGAACAGAAGAAAGCAATAGTAGATCTGTTATTCAAGACCAACCGCAAAGTGACAGTTAAGCAAT
TGAAAGAGGACTACTTTAAGAAAATTGAATGCTTCGATTCTGTCGAGATCTCCGGGGTAGAAGATCGATT
TAATGCGTCACTTGGTACGTATCATGACCTCCTAAAGATAATTAAAGATAAGGACTTCCTGGATAACGAA
GAGAATGAAGATATCTTAGAAGATATAGTGTTGACTCTTACCCTCTTTGAAGATCGGGAAATGATTGAGG
AAAGACTAAAAACATACGCTCACCTGTTCGACGATAAGGTTATGAAACAGTTAAAGAGGCGTCGCTATAC
GGGCTGGGGACGATTGTCGCGGAAACTTATCAACGGGATAAGAGACAAGCAAAGTGGTAAAACTATTCTC
GATTTTCTAAAGAGCGACGGCTTCGCCAATAGGAACTTTATGCAGCTGATCCATGATGACTCTTTAACCT
TCAAAGAGGATATACAAAAGGCACAGGTTTCCGGACAAGGGGACTCATTGCACGAACATATTGCGAATCT
TGCTGGTTCGCCAGCCATCAAAAAGGGCATACTCCAGACAGTCAAAGTAGTGGATGAGCTAGTTAAGGTC
ATGGGACGTCACAAACCGGAAAACATTGTAATCGAGATGGCACGCGAAAATCAAACGACTCAGAAGGGGC
AAAAAAACAGTCGAGAGCGGATGAAGAGAATAGAAGAGGGTATTAAAGAACTGGGCAGCCAGATCTTAAA
GGAGCATCCTGTGGAAAATACCCAATTGCAGAACGAGAAACTTTACCTCTATTACCTACAAAATGGAAGG
GACATGTATGTTGATCAGGAACTGGACATAAACCGTTTATCTGATTACGACGTCGATCACATTGTACCCC
AATCCTTTTTGAAGGACGATTCAATCGACAATAAAGTGCTTACACGCTCGGATAAGAACCGAGGGAAAAG
TGACAATGTTCCAAGCGAGGAAGTCGTAAAGAAAATGAAGAACTATTGGCGGCAGCTCCTAAATGCGAAA
CTGATAACGCAAAGAAAGTTCGATAACTTAACTAAAGCTGAGAGGGGTGGCTTGTCTGAACTTGACAAGG
CCGGATTTATTAAACGTCAGCTCGTGGAAACCCGCCAAATCACAAAGCATGTTGCACAGATACTAGATTC
CCGAATGAATACGAAATACGACGAGAACGATAAGCTGATTCGGGAAGTCAAAGTAATCACTTTAAAGTCA
AAATTGGTGTCGGACTTCAGAAAGGATTTTCAATTCTATAAAGTTAGGGAGATAAATAACTACCACCATG
CGCACGACGCTTATCTTAATGCCGTCGTAGGGACCGCACTCATTAAGAAATACCCGAAGCTAGAAAGTGA
GTTTGTGTATGGTGATTACAAAGTTTATGACGTCCGTAAGATGATCGCGAAAAGCGAACAGGAGATAGGC
AAGGCTACAGCCAAATACTTCTTTTATTCTAACATTATGAATTTCTTTAAGACGGAAATCACTCTGGCAA
ACGGAGAGATACGCAAACGACCTTTAATTGAAACCAATGGGGAGACAGGTGAAATCGTATGGGATAAGGG
CCGGGACTTCGCGACGGTGAGAAAAGTTTTGTCCATGCCCCAAGTCAACATAGTAAAGAAAACTGAGGTG
CAGACCGGAGGGTTTTCAAAGGAATCGATTCTTCCAAAAAGGAATAGTGATAAGCTCATCGCTCGTAAAA
AGGACTGGGACCCGAAAAAGTACGGTGGCTTCGATAGCCCTACAGTTGCCTATTCTGTCCTAGTAGTGGC
AAAAGTTGAGAAGGGAAAATCCAAGAAACTGAAGTCAGTCAAAGAATTATTGGGGATAACGATTATGGAG
CGCTCGTCTTTTGAAAAGAACCCCATCGACTTCCTTGAGGCGAAAGGTTACAAGGAAGTAAAAAAGGATC
TCATAATTAAACTACCAAAGTATAGTCTGTTTGAGTTAGAAAATGGCCGAAAACGGATGTTGGCTAGCGC
CGGAGAGCTTCAAAAGGGGAACGAACTCGCACTACCGTCTAAATACGTGAATTTCCTGTATTTAGCGTCC
CATTACGAGAAGTTGAAAGGTTCACCTGAAGATAACGAACAGAAGCAACTTTTTGTTGAGCAGCACAAAC
ATTATCTCGACGAAATCATAGAGCAAATTTCGGAATTCAGTAAGAGAGTCATCCTAGCTGATGCCAATCT
GGACAAAGTATTAAGCGCATACAACAAGCACAGGGATAAACCCATACGTGAGCAGGCGGAAAATATTATC
CATTTGTTTACTCTTACCAACCTCGGCGCTCCAGCCGCATTCAAGTATTTTGACACAACGATAGATCGCA
AACGATACACTTCTACCAAGGAGGTGCTAGACGCGACACTGATTCACCAATCCATCACGGGATTATATGA
AACTCGGATAGATTTGTCACAGCTTGGGGGTGACGGATCCCCCAAGAAGAAGAGGAAAGTCTCGAGCGAC
TACAAAGACCATGACGGTGATTATAAAGATCATGACATCGATTACAAGGATGACGATGACAAGTGAAGCG
GCCGCATAATGCTTAAGTCGAACAGAAAGTAATCGTATTGTACACGGCCGCATAATCGAAATTAATACGA
CTCACTATAGGGGGCACGGGCAGCTTGCCGGGTTTTAGAGCTAGAAATAGCAAGTTAAAATAAGGCTAGT
CCGTTATCAACTTGAAAAAGTGGCACCGAGTCGGTGCTCCGCTGAGCAATAACTAGCATAACCCCTTGGG
GCCTCTAAACGGGTCTTGAGGGGTTTTTTGCTGAAACCTCAGGCATTTGAGAAGCACACGGTCACACTGC
TTCCGGTAGTCAATAAACCGGTAAACCAGCAATAGACATAAGCGGCTATTTAACGACCCTGCCCTGAACC
GACGACCGGGTCGAATTTGCTTTCGAATTTCTGCCATTCATCCGCTTATTATCACTTATTCAGGCGTAGC
AACCAGGCGTTTAAGGGCACCAATAACTGCCTTAAAAAAATTACGCCCCGCCCTGCCACTCATCGCAGTA
CTGTTGTAATTCATTAAGCATTCTGCCGACATGGAAGCCATCACAAACGGCATGATGAACCTGAATCGCC
AGCGGCATCAGCACCTTGTCGCCTTGCGTATAATATTTGCCCATAGTGAAAACGGGGGCGAAGAAGTTGT
CCATATTGGCCACGTTTAAATCAAAACTGGTGAAACTCACCCAGGGATTGGCTGAGACGAAAAACATATT
CTCAATAAACCCTTTAGGGAAATAGGCCAGGTTTTCACCGTAACACGCCACATCTTGCGAATATATGTGT
AGAAACTGCCGGAAATCGTCGTGGTATTCACTCCAGAGCGATGAAAACGTTTCAGTTTGCTCATGGAAAA
CGGTGTAACAAGGGTGAACACTATCCCATATCACCAGCTCACCGTCTTTCATTGCCATACGGAACTCCGG
ATGAGCATTCATCAGGCGGGCAAGAATGTGAATAAAGGCCGGATAAAACTTGTGCTTATTTTTCTTTACG
GTCTTTAAAAAGGCCGTAATATCCAGCTGAACGGTCTGGTTATAGGTACATTGAGCAACTGACTGAAATG
CCTCAAAATGTTCTTTACGATGCCATTGGGATATATCAACGGTGGTATATCCAGTGATTTTTTTCTCCAT
TTTAGCTTCCTTAGCTCCTGAAAATCTCGATAACTCAAAAAATACGCCCGGTAGTGATCTTATTTCATTA
TGGTGAAAGTTGGAACCTCTTACGTGCCGATCAACGTCTCATTTTCGCCAAAAGTTGGCCCAGGGCTTCC
CGGTATCAACAGGGACACCAGGATTTATTTATTCTGCGAAGTGATCTTCCGTCACAGGTATTTATTCGGC
GCAAAGTGCGTCGGGTGATGCTGCCAACTTACTGATTTAGTGTATGATGGTGTTTTTGAGGTGCTCCAGT
GGCTTCTGTTTCTATCAGCTGTCCCTCCTGTTCAGCTACTGACGGGGTGGTGCGTAACGGCAAAAGCACC
GCCGGACATCAGCGCTAGCGGAGTGTATACTGGCTTACTATGTTGGCACTGATGAGGGTGTCAGTGAAGT
GCTTCATGTGGCAGGAGAAAAAAGGCTGCACCGGTGCGTCAGCAGAATATGTGATACAGGATATATTCCG
CTTCCTCGCTCACTGACTCGCTACGCTCGGTCGTTCGACTGCGGCGAGCGGAAATGGCTTACGAACGGGG
CGGAGATTTCCTGGAAGATGCCAGGAAGATACTTAACAGGGAAGTGAGAGGGCCGCGGCAAAGCCGTTTT
TCCATAGGCTCCGCCCCCCTGACAAGCATCACGAAATCTGACGCTCAAATCAGTGGTGGCGAAACCCGAC
AGGACTATAAAGATACCAGGCGTTTCCCCCTGGCGGCTCCCTCGTGCGCTCTCCTGTTCCTGCCTTTCGG
TTTACCGGTGTCATTCCGCTGTTATGGCCGCGTTTGTCTCATTCCACGCCTGACACTCAGTTCCGGGTAG
GCAGTTCGCTCCAAGCTGGACTGTATGCACGAACCCCCCGTTCAGTCCGACCGCTGCGCCTTATCCGGTA
ACTATCGTCTTGAGTCCAACCCGGAAAGACATGCAAAAGCACCACTGGCAGCAGCCACTGGTAATTGATT
TAGAGGAGTTAGTCTTGAAGTCATGCGCCGGTTAAGGCTAAACTGAAAGGACAAGTTTTGGTGACTGCGC
TCCTCCAAGCCAGTTACCTCGGTTCAAAGAGTTGGTAGCTCAGAGAACCTTCGAAAAACCGCCCTGCAAG
GCGGTTTTTTCGTTTTCAGAGCAAGAGATTACGCGCAGACCAAAACGATCTCAAGAAGATCATCTTATTA
ATCAGATAAAATATTTCTAGATTTCAGTGCAATTTATCTCTTCAAATGTAGCACCTGAAGTCAGCCCCAT
ACGATATAAGTTGTAATTCTCATGTTAGTCATGCCCCGCGCCCACCGGAAGGAGCTGACTGGGTTGAAGG
CTCTCAAGGGCATCGGTCGAGATCCCGGTGCCTAATGAGTGAGCTAACTTACATTAATTGCGTTGCGCTC
ACTGCCCGCTTTCCAGTCGGGAAACCTGTCGTGCCAGCTGCATTAATGAATCGGCCAACGCGCGGGGAGA
GGCGGTTTGCGTATTGGGCGCCAGGGTGGTTTTTCTTTTCACCAGTGAGACGGGCAACAGCTGATTGCCC
TTCACCGCCTGGCCCTGAGAGAGTTGCAGCAAGCGGTCCACGCTGGTTTGCCCCAGCAGGCGAAAATCCT
GTTTGATGGTGGTTAACGGCGGGATATAACATGAGCTGTCTTCGGTATCGTCGTATCCCACTACCGAGAT
GTCCGCACCAACGCGCAGCCCGGACTCGGTAATGGCGCGCATTGCGCCCAGCGCCATCTGATCGTTGGCA
ACCAGCATCGCAGTGGGAACGATGCCCTCATTCAGCATTTGCATGGTTTGTTGAAAACCGGACATGGCAC
TCCAGTCGCCTTCCCGTTCCGCTATCGGCTGAATTTGATTGCGAGTGAGATATTTATGCCAGCCAGCCAG
ACGCAGACGCGCCGAGACAGAACTTAATGGGCCCGCTAACA
